Addgene plasmid #135402: pMRX-IP TFEB-sfGFP
Purpose: Expresses TFEB-sfGFP
Depositing lab: Eisuke Itakura. Depositing organization: Chiba University. Publication: Identification of a factor controlling lysosomal homeostasis using a novel lysosomal trafficking probe. Ishii S, Matsuura A, Itakura E. Sci Rep. 2019 Aug 12;9(1):11635. doi: 10.1038/s41598-019-48131-2. PubMed 31406169.
Backbone
  Vector backbone: pMRX-IP
  Vector type: Mammalian Expression, Retroviral
  Selectable markers: Puromycin
Growth in bacteria
  Bacterial resistance: Ampicillin, 100 μg/mL
  Growth temperature: 37°C
  Growth strain: NEB Stable
  Copy number: Unknown
Gene/Insert
  Gene/Insert name: TFEB (alt name: Transcription factor EB)
  Species: H. sapiens (human)
  Insert size (bp): 1428
  GenBank ID: NM_001271945.1
  Entrez Gene: TFEB (a.k.a. ALPHATFEB, BHLHE35, TCFEB)
  Tag / fusion protein: sfGFP (C terminal on backbone)
  Cloning method: Restriction Enzyme; 5′ cloning site EcoRI (unknown if destroyed); 3′ cloning site NotI (unknown if destroyed)
  Sequencing primers: 5′ TAACAACTCCGCCCCATTGA
Terms and licenses: Academic/Nonprofit Terms; Industry Terms: Not Available to Industry
How to cite: pMRX-IP TFEB-sfGFP was a gift from Eisuke Itakura (Addgene plasmid # 135402 ; http://n2t.net/addgene:135402 ; RRID:Addgene_135402)
