[The description below was written by a language model from this plasmid's Addgene catalogue record and pLannotate feature annotations shown in this document.]
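Description:
pMRX-IP TFEB-sfGFP is a Moloney murine leukemia virus-based retroviral vector for stable expression of human transcription factor EB (TFEB) fused at its C terminus to superfolder GFP in mammalian cells. It is propagated in E. coli through a high-copy ColE1/pUC-type origin and an ampicillin resistance gene (β-lactamase with its own promoter). A recombination-limiting strain is listed as the growth host, as is common for plasmids carrying repeated LTR sequences.

The viral portion starts with a CMV enhancer joined to an LTR fragment spanning the plasmid origin. This hybrid 5′ LTR arrangement would drive strong transcription of the viral genome in packaging cells. It is followed by the MMLV Ψ packaging signal, a truncated gag segment lacking its start codon (which typically extends the packaging signal), and a pol region containing a splice acceptor. The 1,428 bp TFEB coding sequence, cloned between EcoRI and NotI sites, sits immediately downstream and runs into a GFP coding sequence. The automated annotation labels this as EGFP, but the catalogue entry identifies it as sfGFP supplied by the backbone. An EMCV IRES then allows translation of puromycin N-acetyltransferase from the same transcript, so puromycin selection enriches for transduced cells expressing the fusion. MMLV LTR sequences close the provirus, and no separate internal promoter is annotated.

TFEB is a master regulator of lysosomal biogenesis and autophagy. The record states the purpose only as expressing TFEB-sfGFP, and the associated publication concerns lysosomal homeostasis. A fluorescent fusion of this kind would allow TFEB to be visualised in stably transduced cell lines.
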