Features (pLannotate 1.2.2; 15 found; start..end, strand, type, name):
    128..485     +  misc_feature   MMLV Ψ: packaging signal of Moloney murine leukemia virus (MMLV)
    550..966     +  CDS            gag (truncated): truncated Moloney murine leukemia virus (MMLV) gag gene lacking the start codon
    976..1350    +  misc_feature   pol region: Moloney murine leukemia virus (MMLV) pol region containing the splice acceptor site
   1373..2800    +  CDS            TFEB: TFEB_HUMAN - Also known as BHLHE35. Experimental evidence at protein level: Swiss-Prot protein existence level 1. Transcription factor that acts as a master regulator of lysosomal biogenesis, autophagy, lysosomal exocytosis, lipid catabolism, energy metabolism and immune response (PubMed:21617040, PubMed:22576015, PubMed:22343943, PubMed:22692423, PubMed:30120233, PubMed:31672913). Specifically recognizes and binds E-box sequences (5'-CANNTG-3'); efficient DNA-binding requires dimerization with itself or with another MiT/TFE family member such as TFE3 or MITF (PubMed:1748288, PubMed:19556463,
   2813..3532    +  CDS            EGFP: the original enhanced GFP (Yang et al., 1996) mammalian codon-optimized
   3673..4135    +  misc_feature   IRES: internal ribosome entry site (IRES) of the encephalomyocarditis virus (EMCV)
   4149..4748    +  CDS            PuroR: puromycin N-acetyltransferase; pac from Streptomyces alboniger; confers resistance to puromycin
   4850..4971    +  LTR            3' LTR (ΔU3) (fragment): self-inactivating 3' long terminal repeat (LTR) from Moloney murine leukemia virus
   4972..5441    +  LTR            LTR: long terminal repeat from Moloney murine leukemia virus
   5507..5559    -  CDS            lacI (fragment): lac repressor; lacI; The lac repressor binds to the lac operator to inhibit transcription in E. coli. This inhibition can be relieved by adding lactose or isopropyl-β-D-thiogalactopyranoside (IPTG).
   5742..6330    -  rep_origin     ori: high-copy-number ColE1/pMB1/pBR322/pUC origin of replication
   6494..7354    -  CDS            AmpR: β-lactamase; bla; confers resistance to ampicillin, carbenicillin, and related antibiotics
   7355..7459    -  promoter       AmpR promoter: bla
   7647..8026    +  enhancer       CMV enhancer: human cytomegalovirus immediate early enhancer
   8027..65      +  LTR            3' LTR (ΔU3) (fragment) (across the origin): self-inactivating 3' long terminal repeat (LTR) from Moloney murine leukemia virus
>Addgene plasmid #135402 | pMRX-IP TFEB-sfGFP | addgene full sequence | sequence record 273134 | Addgene NGS Result
TCTCGCTGTTCCTTGGGAGGGTCTCCTCTGAGTGATTGACTACCCGTCAGCGGGGGTCTTTCATTTGGGG
GCTCGTCCGGGATCGGGAGACCCCTGCCCAGGGACCACCGACCCACCACCGGGAGGTAAGCTGGCCAGCA
ACTTATCTGTGTCTGTCCGATTGTCTAGTGTCTATGACTGATTTTATGCGCCTGCGTCGGTACTAGTTAG
CTAACTAGCTCTGTATCTGGCGGACCCGTGGTGGAACTGACGAGTTCGGAACACCCGGCCGCAACCCTGG
GAGACGTCCCAGGGACTTCGGGGGCCGTTTTTGTGGCCCGACCTGAGTCCAAAAATCCCGATCGTTTTGG
ACTCTTTGGTGCACCCCCCTTAGAGGAGGGATATGTGGTTCTGGTAGGAGACGAGAACCTAAAACAGTTC
CCGCCTCCGTCTGAATTTTTGCTTTCGGTTTGGGACCGAAGCCGCGCCGCGCGTCTTGTCTGCTGCAGCA
TCGTTCTGTGTTGTCTCTGTCTGACTGTGTTTCTGTATTTGTCTGAAAATATGGGCCCGGGCCAGACTGT
TACCACTCCCTTAAGTTTGACCTTAGGTCACTGGAAAGATGTCGAGCGGATCGCTCACAACCAGTCGGTA
GATGTCAAGAAGAGACGTTGGGTTACCTTCTGCTCTGCAGAATGGCCAACCTTTAACGTCGGATGGCCGC
GAGACGGCACCTTTAACCGAGACCTCATCACCCAGGTTAAGATCAAGGTCTTTTCACCTGGCCCGCATGG
ACACCCAGACCAGGTCCCCTACATCGTGACCTGGGAAGCCTTGGCTTTTGACCCCCCTCCCTGGGTCAAG
CCCTTTGTACACCCTAAGCCTCCGCCTCCTCTTCCTCCATCCGCCCCGTCTCTCCCCCTTGAACCTCCTC
GTTCGACCCCGCCTCGATCCTCCCTTTATCCAGCCCTCACTCCTTCTCTAGGCGCCCCCATATGGCCATA
TGAGATCTTATATGGGGCACCCCCGCCCCTTGTAAACTTCCCTGACCCTGACATGACAAGAGTTACTAAC
AGCCCCTCTCTCCAAGCTCACTTACAGGCTCTCTACTTAGTCCAGCACGAAGTCTGGAGACCTCTGGCGG
CAGCCTACCAAGAACAACTGGACCGACCGGTGGTACCTCACCCTTACCGAGTCGGCGACACAGTGTGGGT
CCGCCGACACCAGACTAAGAACCTAGAACCTCGCTGGAAAGGACCTTACACAGTCCTGCTGACCACCCCC
ACCGCCCTCAAAGTAGACGGCATCGCAGCTTGGATACACGCCGCCCACGTGAAGGCTGCCGACCCCGGGG
GTGGACCATCCTCTAGACTGCCGGATCATCGATGAATTCACCATGGCGTCACGCATAGGGTTGCGCATGC
AGCTCATGCGGGAGCAGGCGCAGCAGGAGGAGCAGCGGGAGCGCATGCAGCAACAGGCTGTCATGCATTA
CATGCAGCAGCAGCAGCAGCAGCAACAGCAGCAGCTCGGAGGGCCGCCCACCCCGGCCATCAATACCCCC
GTCCACTTCCAGTCGCCACCACCTGTGCCTGGGGAGGTGTTGAAGGTGCAGTCCTACCTGGAGAATCCCA
CATCCTACCATCTGCAGCAGTCGCAGCATCAGAAGGTGCGGGAGTACCTGTCCGAGACCTATGGGAACAA
GTTTGCTGCCCACATCAGCCCAGCCCAGGGCTCTCCGAAACCCCCACCAGCCGCCTCCCCAGGGGTGCGA
GCTGGACACGTGCTGTCCTCCTCCGCTGGCAACAGTGCTCCCAATAGCCCCATGGCCATGCTGCACATTG
GCTCCAACCCTGAGAGGGAGTTGGATGATGTCATTGACAACATTATGCGTCTGGACGATGTCCTTGGCTA
CATCAATCCTGAAATGCAGATGCCCAACACGCTACCCCTGTCCAGCAGCCACCTGAATGTGTACAGCAGC
GACCCCCAGGTCACAGCCTCCCTGGTGGGCGTCACCAGCAGCTCCTGCCCTGCGGACCTGACCCAGAAGC
GAGAGCTCACAGATGCTGAGAGCAGGGCCCTGGCCAAGGAGCGGCAGAAGAAAGACAATCACAACTTAAT
TGAAAGGAGACGAAGGTTCAACATCAATGACCGCATCAAGGAGTTGGGAATGCTGATCCCCAAGGCCAAT
GACCTGGACGTGCGCTGGAACAAGGGCACCATCCTCAAGGCCTCTGTGGATTACATCCGGAGGATGCAGA
AGGACCTGCAAAAGTCCAGGGAGCTGGAGAACCACTCTCGCCGCCTGGAGATGACCAACAAGCAGCTCTG
GCTCCGTATCCAGGAGCTGGAGATGCAGGCTCGAGTGCACGGCCTCCCTACCACCTCCCCGTCCGGCATG
AACATGGCTGAGCTGGCCCAGCAGGTGGTGAAGCAGGAGCTGCCTAGCGAAGAGGGCCCAGGGGAGGCCC
TGATGCTGGGGGCTGAGGTCCCTGACCCTGAGCCACTGCCAGCTCTGCCCCCGCAAGCCCCGCTGCCCCT
GCCCACCCAGCCACCGTCCCCATTCCATCACCTGGACTTCAGTCACAGCCTGAGCTTTGGGGGCAGGGAG
GACGAGGGTCCCCCGGGCTACCCCGAACCCCTGGCACCGGGGCATGGCTCCCCATTCCCCAGCCTGTCCA
AGAAGGATCTGGACCTCATGCTCCTGGACGACTCACTGCTACCGCTGGCCTCTGATCCACTTCTGTCCAC
CATGTCCCCCGAGGCCTCCAAGGCCAGCAGCCGCCGGAGCAGCTTCAGCATGGAGGAGGGCGATGTGCTG
GGGCGGCCGCCCATGGTGAGCAAGGGCGAGGAGCTGTTCACCGGGGTGGTGCCCATCCTGGTCGAGCTGG
ACGGCGACGTAAACGGCCACAAGTTCAGCGTGTCCGGCGAGGGCGAGGGCGATGCCACCTACGGCAAGCT
GACCCTGAAGTTCATCTGCACCACCGGCAAGCTGCCCGTGCCCTGGCCCACCCTCGTGACCACCCTGACC
TACGGCGTGCAGTGCTTCAGCCGCTACCCCGACCACATGAAGCAGCACGACTTCTTCAAGTCCGCCATGC
CCGAAGGCTACGTCCAGGAGCGCACCATCTTCTTCAAGGACGACGGCAACTACAAGACCCGCGCCGAGGT
GAAGTTCGAGGGCGACACCCTGGTGAACCGCATCGAGCTGAAGGGCATCGACTTCAAGGAGGACGGCAAC
ATCCTGGGGCACAAGCTGGAGTACAACTACAACAGCCACAACGTCTATATCATGGCCGACAAGCAGAAGA
ACGGCATCAAGGTGAACTTCAAGATCCGCCACAACATCGAGGACGGCAGCGTGCAGCTCGCCGACCACTA
CCAGCAGAACACCCCCATCGGCGACGGCCCCGTGCTGCTGCCCGACAACCACTACCTGAGCACCCAGTCC
GCCCTGAGCAAAGACCCCAACGAGAAGCGCGATCACATGGTCCTGCTGGAGTTCGTGACCGCCGCCGGGA
TCACTCTCGGCATGGACGAGCTGTACAAGTAAGATGGCCGCTACGTAAATTCCGCCCCCCCCCCCCTCTC
CTCCCCCCCCCCTAACGTTACTGGCCGAAGCCGCTTGGAATAAGGCCGGTGTGCGTTTGTCTATATGTTA
TTTTCCACCATATTGCCGTCTTTTGGCAATGTGAGGGCCCGGAAACCTGGCCCTGTCTTCTTGACGAGCA
TTCCTAGGGGTCTTTCCCCTCTCGCCAAAGGAATGCAAGGTCTGTTGAATGTCGTGAAGGAAGCAGTTCC
TCTGGAAGCTTCTTGAAGACAAACAACGTCTGTAGCGACCCTTTGCAGGCAGCGGAACCCCCCACCTGGC
GACAGGTGCCTCTGCGGCCAAAAGCCACGTGTATAAGATACACCTGCAAAGGCGGCACAACCCCAGTGCC
ACGTTGTGAGTTGGATAGTTGTGGAAAGAGTCAAATGGCTCTCCTCAAGCGTATTCAACAAGGGGCTGAA
GGATGCCCAGAAGGTACCCCATTGTATGGGATCTGATCTGGGGCCTCGGTGCACATGCTTTACATGTGTT
TAGTCGAGGTTAAAAAAACGTCTAGGCCCCCCGAACCACGGGGACGTGGTTTTCCTTTGAAAAACACGAT
GATAATATGGCCACAACCATGACCGAGTACAAGCCCACGGTGCGCCTCGCCACCCGCGACGACGTCCCCC
GGGCCGTACGCACCCTCGCCGCCGCGTTCGCCGACTACCCCGCCACGCGCCACACCGTCGACCCGGACCG
CCACATCGAGCGGGTCACCGAGCTGCAAGAACTCTTCCTCACGCGCGTCGGGCTCGACATCGGCAAGGTG
TGGGTCGCGGACGACGGCGCCGCGGTGGCGGTCTGGACCACGCCGGAGAGCGTCGAAGCGGGGGCGGTGT
TCGCCGAGATCGGCCCGCGCATGGCCGAGTTGAGCGGTTCCCGGCTGGCCGCGCAGCAACAGATGGAAGG
CCTCCTGGCGCCGCACCGGCCCAAGGAGCCCGCGTGGTTCCTGGCCACCGTCGGCGTCTCGCCCGACCAC
CAGGGCAAGGGTCTGGGCAGCGCCGTCGTGCTCCCCGGAGTGGAGGCGGCCGAGCGCGCCGGGGTGCCCG
CCTTCCTGGAGACCTCCGCGCCCCGCAACCTCCCCTTCTACGAGCGGCTCGGCTTCACCGTCACCGCCGA
CGTCGAGGTGCCCGAAGGACCGCGCACCTGGTGCATGACCCGCAAGCCCGGTGCCTGACGCCCGCCCCAC
GACCCGCAGCGCCCGACCGAAAGGAGCGCACGACCCCATGGCTCGACGATAAAATAAAAGATTTTATTTA
GTCTCCAGAAAAAGGGGGGAATGAAAGACCCCACCTGTAGGTTTGGCAAGCTAGCTTAAGTAACGCCATT
TTGCAAGGCATGGAAAAATACATAACTGAGAATAGAGAAGTTCAGATCAAGGTCAGGAACAGATGGAACA
GCTGAATATGGGCCAAACAGGATATCTGTGGTAAGCAGTTCCTGCCCCGGCTCAGGGCCAAGAACAGATG
GAACAGCTGAATATGGGCCAAACAGGATATCTGTGGTAAGCAGTTCCTGCCCCGGCTCAGGGCCAAGAAC
AGATGGTCCCCAGATGCGGTCCAGCCCTCAGCAGTTTCTAGAGAACCATCAGATGTTTCCAGGGTGCCCC
AAGGACCTGAAATGACCCTGTGCCTTATTTGAACTAACCAATCAGTTCGCTTCTCGCTTCTGTTCGCGCG
CTTCTGCTCCCCGAGCTCAATAAAAGAGCCCACAACCCCTCACTCGGGGCGCCAGTCCTCCGATTGACTG
AGTCGCCCGGGTACCCGTGTATCCAATAAACCCTCTTGCAGTTGCATCCGACTTGTGGTCTCGCTGTTCC
TTGGGAGGGTCTCCTCTGAGTGATTGACTACCCGTCAGCGGGGGTCTTTCACATGCAGCATGTATCAAAA
TTAATTTGGTTTTTTTTCTTAAGTATTTACATTAAATGGCCATAGTTGCATTAATGAATCGGCCAACGCG
CGGGGAGAGGCGGTTTGCGTATTGGGCGCTCTTCCGCTTCCTCGCTCACTGACTCGCTGCGCTCGGTCGT
TCGGCTGCGGCGAGCGGTATCAGCTCACTCAAAGGCGGTAATACGGTTATCCACAGAATCAGGGGATAAC
GCAGGAAAGAACATGTGAGCAAAAGGCCAGCAAAAGGCCAGGAACCGTAAAAAGGCCGCGTTGCTGGCGT
TTTTCCATAGGCTCCGCCCCCCTGACGAGCATCACAAAAATCGACGCTCAAGTCAGAGGTGGCGAAACCC
GACAGGACTATAAAGATACCAGGCGTTTCCCCCTGGAAGCTCCCTCGTGCGCTCTCCTGTTCCGACCCTG
CCGCTTACCGGATACCTGTCCGCCTTTCTCCCTTCGGGAAGCGTGGCGCTTTCTCATAGCTCACGCTGTA
GGTATCTCAGTTCGGTGTAGGTCGTTCGCTCCAAGCTGGGCTGTGTGCACGAACCCCCCGTTCAGCCCGA
CCGCTGCGCCTTATCCGGTAACTATCGTCTTGAGTCCAACCCGGTAAGACACGACTTATCGCCACTGGCA
GCAGCCACTGGTAACAGGATTAGCAGAGCGAGGTATGTAGGCGGTGCTACAGAGTTCTTGAAGTGGTGGC
CTAACTACGGCTACACTAGAAGAACAGTATTTGGTATCTGCGCTCTGCTGAAGCCAGTTACCTTCGGAAA
AAGAGTTGGTAGCTCTTGATCCGGCAAACAAACCACCGCTGGTAGCGGTGGTTTTTTTGTTTGCAAGCAG
CAGATTACGCGCAGAAAAAAAGGATCTCAAGAAGATCCTTTGATCTTTTCTACGGGGTCTGACGCTCAGT
GGAACGAAAACTCACGTTAAGGGATTTTGGTCATGAGATTATCAAAAAGGATCTTCACCTAGATCCTTTT
GCGGCCGGCCGCAAATCAATCTAAAGTATATATGAGTAAACTTGGTCTGACAGTTACCAATGCTTAATCA
GTGAGGCACCTATCTCAGCGATCTGTCTATTTCGTTCATCCATAGTTGCCTGACTCCCCGTCGTGTAGAT
AACTACGATACGGGAGGGCTTACCATCTGGCCCCAGTGCTGCAATGATACCGCGAGACCCACGCTCACCG
GCTCCAGATTTATCAGCAATAAACCAGCCAGCCGGAAGGGCCGAGCGCAGAAGTGGTCCTGCAACTTTAT
CCGCCTCCATCCAGTCTATTAATTGTTGCCGGGAAGCTAGAGTAAGTAGTTCGCCAGTTAATAGTTTGCG
CAACGTTGTTGCCATTGCTACAGGCATCGTGGTGTCACGCTCGTCGTTTGGTATGGCTTCATTCAGCTCC
GGTTCCCAACGATCAAGGCGAGTTACATGATCCCCCATGTTGTGCAAAAAAGCGGTTAGCTCCTTCGGTC
CTCCGATCGTTGTCAGAAGTAAGTTGGCCGCAGTGTTATCACTCATGGTTATGGCAGCACTGCATAATTC
TCTTACTGTCATGCCATCCGTAAGATGCTTTTCTGTGACTGGTGAGTACTCAACCAAGTCATTCTGAGAA
TAGTGTATGCGGCGACCGAGTTGCTCTTGCCCGGCGTCAACACGGGATAATACCGCGCCACATAGCAGAA
CTTTAAAAGTGCTCATCATTGGAAAACGTTCTTCGGGGCGAAAACTCTCAAGGATCTTACCGCTGTTGAG
ATCCAGTTCGATGTAACCCACTCGTGCACCCAACTGATCTTCAGCATCTTTTACTTTCACCAGCGTTTCT
GGGTGAGCAAAAACAGGAAGGCAAAATGCCGCAAAAAAGGGAATAAGGGCGACACGGAAATGTTGAATAC
TCATACTCTTCCTTTTTCAATATTATTGAAGCATTTATCAGGGTTATTGTCTCATGAGCGGATACATATT
TGAATGTATTTAGAAAAATAAACAAATAGGGGTTCCGCGCACATTTCCCCGAAAAGTGCCACCTGACGTC
TAAGAAACCATTATTATCATGACATTAACCTATAAAAATAGGCGTATCACGAGGCCCTTTCGTCTTCACT
CGAGGAGCTTGGCCCATTGCATACGTTGTATCCATATCATAATATGTACATTTATATTGGCTCATGTCCA
ACATTACCGCCATGTTGACATTGATTATTGACTAGTTATTAATAGTAATCAATTACGGGGTCATTAGTTC
ATAGCCCATATATGGAGTTCCGCGTTACATAACTTACGGTAAATGGCCCGCCTGGCTGACCGCCCAACGA
CCCCCGCCCATTGACGTCAATAATGACGTATGTTCCCATAGTAACGCCAATAGGGACTTTCCATTGACGT
CAATGGGTGGAGTATTTACGGTAAACTGCCCACTTGGCAGTACATCAAGTGTATCATATGCCAAGTACGC
CCCCTATTGACGTCAATGACGGTAAATGGCCCGCCTGGCATTATGCCCAGTACATGACCTTATGGGACTT
TCCTACTTGGCAGTACATCTACGTATTAGTCATCGCTATTACCATGCTAGAGAACCATCAGATGTTTCCA
GGGTGCCCCAAGGACCTGAAATGACCCTGTGCCTTATTTGAACTAACCAATCAGTTCGCTTCTCGCTTCT
GTTCGCGCGCTTCTGCTCCCCGAGCTCAATAAAAGAGCCCACAACCCCTCACTCGGCGCGCCAGTCCTCC
GATTGACTGAGTCGCCCGGGTACCCGTGTATCCAATAAACCCTCTTGCAGTTGCATCCGACTTGTGG
