>Addgene plasmid #135402 | pMRX-IP TFEB-sfGFP | depositor partial sequence | sequence record 261121 | TFEB
CGATGAATTCACCATGGCGTCACGCATAGGGTTGCGCATGCAGCTCATGCGGGAGCAGGCGCAGCAGGAG
GAGCAGCGGGAGCGCATGCAGCAACAGGCTGTCATGCATTACATGCAGCAGCAGCAGCAGCAGCAACAGC
AGCAGCTCGGAGGGCCGCCCACCCCGGCCATCAATACCCCCGTCCACTTCCAGTCGCCACCACCTGTGCC
TGGGGAGGTGTTGAAGGTGCAGTCCTACCTGGAGAATCCCACATCCTACCATCTGCAGCAGTCGCAGCAT
CAGAAGGTGCGGGAGTACCTGTCCGAGACCTATGGGAACAAGTTTGCTGCCCACATCAGCCCAGCCCAGG
GCTCTCCGAAACCCCCACCAGCCGCCTCCCCAGGGGTGCGAGCTGGACACGTGCTGTCCTCCTCCGCTGG
CAACAGTGCTCCCAATAGCCCCATGGCCATGCTGCACATTGGCTCCAACCCTGAGAGGGAGTTGGATGAT
GTCATTGACAACATTATGCGTCTGGACGATGTCCTTGGCTACATCAATCCTGAAATGCAGATGCCCAACA
CGCTACCCCTGTCCAGCAGCCACCTGAATGTGTACAGCAGCGACCCCCAGGTCACAGCCTCCCTGGTGGG
CGTCACCAGCAGCTCCTGCCCTGCGGACCTGACCCAGAAGCGAGAGCTCACAGATGCTGAGAGCAGGGCC
CTGGCCAAGGAGCGGCAGAAGAAAGACAATCACAACTTAATTGAAAGGAGACGAAGGTTCAACATCAATG
ACCGCATCAAGGAGTTGGGAATGCTGATCCCCAAGGCCAATGACCTGGACGTGCGCTGGAACAAGGGCAC
CATCCTCAAGGCCTCTGTGGATTACATCCGGAGGATGCAGAAGGACCTGCAAAAGTCCAGGGAGCTGGAG
AACCACTCTCGCCGCCTGGAGATGACCAACAAGCAGCTCTGGCTCCGTATCCAGGAGCTGGAGATGCAGG
CTCGAGTGCACGGCCTCCCTACCACCTCCCCGTCCGGCATGAACATGGCTGAGCTGGCCCAGCAGGTGGT
GAAGCAGGAGCTGCCTAGCGAAGAGGGCCCAGGGGAGGCCCTGATGCTGGGGGCTGAGGTCCCTGACCCT
GAGCCACTGCCAGCTCTGCCCCCGCAAGCCCCGCTGCCCCTGCCCACCCAGCCACCATCCCCATTCCATC
ACCTGGACTTCAGCCACAGCCTGAGCTTTGGGGGCAGGGAGGACGAGGGTCCCCCGGGCTACCCCGAACC
CCTGGCGCCGGGGCATGGCTCCCCATTCCCCAGCCTGTCCAAGAAGGATCTGGACCTCATGCTCCTGGAC
GACTCACTGCTACCGCTGGCCTCTGATCCACTTCTGTCCACCATGTCCCCCGAGGCCTCCAAGGCCAGCA
GCCGCCGGAGCAGCTTCAGCATGGAGGAGGGCGATGTGCTGGGGCGGCCGCCCATGGTGAGCAAGGGC
